>Addgene plasmid #241233 | PLJR965_Rv2924c | addgene full sequence | sequence record 483382 | Addgene NGS Result
AATAAACGAAAGGCTCAGTCGAAAGACTGGGCCTTTCGTTTATCTGTTGTTTGAAAAAAAAAAGCGCCGC
AACTGCGGCGCTTTTTTTTTTGAATTCTCTGACCAGGGAAAATAGCCCTCTGACCTGGGGATTTGCGATC
CCTATCAGTGATAGATATAATCTGGGAATCCAGCAGCTGGCGCTTGAGTGTTTTTGTACTCGAAAGAAGC
TACAAAGATAAGGCTTCATGCCGAAATCAACACCCTGTCATTTTATGGCAGGGTGTTTTTTTTTTGTCGA
CTTGGGGACCCTAGAGGTCCCCTTTTTTATTTTTTTGGATGAAGAGCATTATCAATGGCTCTTCACAGGA
AGCTTAAAAAAAAAAGCCCCGCGATTGCGGGGCTTTTTTTTTTTAATACGGTTATCCACAGAATCAGGGG
ATAACGCAGGAAAGAACATGTGAGCAAAAGGCCAGCAAAAGGCCAGGAACCGTAAAAAGGCCGCGTTGCT
GGCGTTTTTCCATAGGCTCCGCCCCCCTGACGAGCATCACAAAAATCGACGCTCAAGTCAGAGGTGGCGA
AACCCGACAGGACTATAAAGATACCAGGCGTTTCCCCCTGGAAGCTCCCTCGTGCGCTCTCCTGTTCCGA
CCCTGCCGCTTACCGGATACCTGTCCGCCTTTCTCCCCTCGGGAAGCGTGGCGCTTTCTCATAGCTCACG
CTGTAGGTATCTCAGTTCGGTGTAGGTCGTTCGCTCCAAGCTGGGCTGTGTGCACGAACCCCCCGTTCAG
CCCGACCGCTGCGCCTTATCCGGTAACTATCGTCTTGAGTCCAACCCGGTAAGACACGACTTATCGCCAC
TGGCAGCAGCCACTGGTAACAGGATTAGCAGAGCGAGGTATGTAGGCGGTGCTACAGAGTTCTTGAAGTG
GTGGCCTAACTACGGCTACACTAGAAGGACAGTATTTGGTATCTGCGCTCTGCTGAAGCCAGTTACCTTC
GGAAAAAGAGTTGGTAGCTCTTGATCCGGCAAACAAACCACCGCTGGTAGCGGTGGTTTTTTTGTTTGCA
AGCAGCAGATTACGCGCAGAAAAAAAGGATCTCAAGAAGATCCTTTGATCTTTTCTACGGGGTCTGACGC
TCATGGAACAATAAACGAAAGGCTCAGTCGAAAGACTGGGCCTTTCGTTTATCTGTTGTTTGAAAAAAAA
AAGCCCCGCGATTGCGGGGCTTTTTTTTTTCATATGTCTGACCAGGGAAAATAGCCCTCTGACCTGGGGA
TTTGACTTCCCTATCAGTGATAGAGATAATCTGGGAGTCCCTATCAGTGATAGAGAACGCGGTATCGATA
TGTCGGACCTGGTGCTGGGCCTGGCCATCGGCATCGGCTCGGTGGGCGTGGGCATCCTGAACAAGGTGAC
CGGCGAGATCATCCACAAGAACTCGCGCATCTTCCCGGCCGCCCAGGCCGAGAACAACCTGGTGCGCCGC
ACCAACCGCCAGGGCCGCCGCCTGGCCCGCCGCAAGAAGCACCGCCGCGTGCGCCTGAACCGCCTGTTCG
AGGAGTCGGGCCTGATCACCGACTTCACCAAGATCTCGATCAACCTGAACCCGTACCAGCTGCGCGTGAA
GGGCCTGACCGACGAGCTGTCGAACGAGGAGCTGTTCATCGCCCTGAAGAACATGGTGAAGCACCGCGGC
ATCTCGTACCTGGACGACGCCTCGGACGACGGCAACTCGTCGGTGGGCGACTACGCCCAGATCGTGAAGG
AGAACTCGAAGCAGCTGGAGACCAAGACCCCGGGCCAGATCCAGCTGGAGCGCTACCAGACCTACGGCCA
GCTGCGCGGCGACTTCACCGTGGAGAAGGACGGCAAGAAGCACCGCCTGATCAACGTGTTCCCGACCTCG
GCCTACCGCTCGGAGGCCCTGCGCATCCTGCAGACCCAGCAGGAGTTCAACCCGCAGATCACCGACGAGT
TCATCAACCGCTACCTGGAGATCCTGACCGGCAAGCGCAAGTACTACCACGGCCCGGGCAACGAGAAGTC
GCGCACCGACTACGGCCGCTACCGCACCTCGGGCGAGACCCTGGACAACATCTTCGGCATCCTGATCGGC
AAGTGCACCTTCTACCCGGACGAGTTCCGCGCCGCCAAGGCCTCGTACACCGCCCAGGAGTTCAACCTGC
TGAACGACCTGAACAACCTGACCGTGCCGACCGAGACCAAGAAGCTGTCGAAGGAGCAGAAGAACCAGAT
CATCAACTACGTGAAGAACGAGAAGGCCATGGGCCCGGCCAAGCTGTTCAAGTACATCGCCAAGCTGCTG
TCGTGCGACGTGGCCGACATCAAGGGCTACCGCATCGACAAGTCGGGCAAGGCCGAGATCCACACCTTCG
AGGCCTACCGCAAGATGAAGACCCTGGAGACCCTGGACATCGAGCAGATGGACCGCGAGACCCTGGACAA
GCTGGCCTACGTGCTGACCCTGAACACCGAGCGCGAGGGCATCCAGGAGGCCCTGGAGCACGAGTTCGCC
GACGGCTCGTTCTCGCAGAAGCAGGTGGACGAGCTGGTGCAGTTCCGCAAGGCCAACTCGTCGATCTTCG
GCAAGGGCTGGCACAACTTCTCGGTGAAGCTGATGATGGAGCTGATCCCGGAGCTGTACGAGACCTCGGA
GGAGCAGATGACCATCCTGACCCGCCTGGGCAAGCAGAAGACCACCTCGTCGTCGAACAAGACCAAGTAC
ATCGACGAGAAGCTGCTGACCGAGGAGATCTACAACCCGGTGGTGGCCAAGTCGGTGCGCCAGGCCATCA
AGATCGTGAACGCCGCCATCAAGGAGTACGGCGACTTCGACAACATCGTGATCGAGATGGCCCGCGAGAC
CAACGAGGACGACGAGAAGAAGGCCATCCAGAAGATCCAGAAGGCCAACAAGGACGAGAAGGACGCCGCC
ATGCTGAAGGCCGCCAACCAGTACAACGGCAAGGCCGAGCTGCCGCACTCGGTGTTCCACGGCCACAAGC
AGCTGGCCACCAAGATCCGCCTGTGGCACCAGCAGGGCGAGCGCTGCCTGTACACCGGCAAGACCATCTC
GATCCACGACCTGATCAACAACTCGAACCAGTTCGAGGTGGACGCCATCCTGCCGCTGTCGATCACCTTC
GACGACTCGCTGGCCAACAAGGTGCTGGTGTACGCCACCGCCAACCAGGAGAAGGGCCAGCGCACCCCGT
ACCAGGCCCTGGACTCGATGGACGACGCCTGGTCGTTCCGCGAGCTGAAGGCCTTCGTGCGCGAGTCGAA
GACCCTGTCGAACAAGAAGAAGGAGTACCTGCTGACCGAGGAGGACATCTCGAAGTTCGACGTGCGCAAG
AAGTTCATCGAGCGCAACCTGGTGGACACCCGCTACGCCTCGCGCGTGGTGCTGAACGCCCTGCAGGAGC
ACTTCCGCGCCCACAAGATCGACACCAAGGTGTCGGTGGTGCGCGGCCAGTTCACCTCGCAGCTGCGCCG
CCACTGGGGCATCGAGAAGACCCGCGACACCTACCACCACCACGCCGTGGACGCCCTGATCATCGCCGCC
TCGTCGCAGCTGAACCTGTGGAAGAAGCAGAAGAACACCCTGGTGTCGTACTCGGAGGACCAGCTGCTGG
ACATCGAGACCGGCGAGCTGATCTCGGACGACGAGTACAAGGAGTCGGTGTTCAAGGCCCCGTACCAGCA
CTTCGTGGACACCCTGAAGTCGAAGGAGTTCGAGGACTCGATCCTGTTCTCGTACCAGGTGGACTCGAAG
TTCAACCGCAAGATCTCGGACGCCACCATCTACGCCACCCGCCAGGCCAAGGTGGGCAAGGACAAGGCCG
ACGAGACCTACGTGCTGGGCAAGATCAAGGACATCTACACCCAGGACGGCTACGACGCCTTCATGAAGAT
CTACAAGAAGGACAAGTCGAAGTTCCTGATGTACCGCCACGACCCGCAGACCTTCGAGAAGGTGATCGAG
CCGATCCTGGAGAACTACCCGAACAAGCAGATCAACGACAAGGGCAAGGAGGTGCCGTGCAACCCGTTCC
TGAAGTACAAGGAGGAGCACGGCTACATCCGCAAGTACTCGAAGAAGGGCAACGGCCCGGAGATCAAGTC
GCTGAAGTACTACGACTCGAAGCTGGGCAACCACATCGACATCACCCCGAAGGACTCGAACAACAAGGTG
GTGCTGCAGTCGGTGTCGCCGTGGCGCGCCGACGTGTACTTCAACAAGACCACCGGCAAGTACGAGATCC
TGGGCCTGAAGTACGCCGACCTGCAGTTCGACAAGGGCACCGGCACCTACAAGATCTCGCAGGAGAAGTA
CAACGACATCAAGAAGAAGGAGGGCGTGGACTCGGACTCGGAGTTCAAGTTCACCCTGTACAAGAACGAC
CTGCTGCTGGTGAAGGACACCGAGACCAAGGAGCAGCAGCTGTTCCGCTTCCTGTCGCGCACCATGCCGA
AGCAGAAGCACTACGTGGAGCTGAAGCCGTACGACAAGCAGAAGTTCGAGGGCGGCGAGGCCCTGATCAA
GGTGCTGGGCAACGTGGCCAACTCGGGCCAGTGCAAGAAGGGCCTGGGCAAGTCGAACATCTCGATCTAC
AAGGTGCGCACCGACGTGCTGGGCAACCAGCACATCATCAAGAACGAGGGCGACAAGCCGAAGCTGGACT
TCTAAATACTCTGGCCATTTTTCTTTACCGCCTTTGAGTGAGCTGATACCGCTCGCCGCAGCCGAACGAC
CGAGCGCAACGCGTGCGGCCGCTGATTAGCTAAGCAGAAGGCCATCCTGACGGATGGCCTTTTTCTAGAA
AAAAAAAAAGCGCCGCAACTGCGGCGCTTTTTTTTTTTTAATTAAGTGATAGATTGCGATGCGTGTGCTC
GGTTGATATAATCTGTCAGATCAGGAGGACTTCGCATGTCGCGGTTGGATAAGTCCAAGGTCATCAACTC
GGCGCTGGAGCTGCTGAACGAGGTCGGTATCGAGGGACTGACCACGCGCAAGTTGGCCCAAAAGCTCGGC
GTGGAACAACCGACCCTCTACTGGCACGTGAAGAACAAGCGCGCGCTGCTGGATGCGTTGGCCATCGAGA
TGCTGGATCGCCATCACACGCACTTTTGCCCCCTGGAGGGCGAGAGCTGGCAGGATTTTCTGCGGAACAA
CGCGAAGTCGTTCCGGTGCGCCCTCCTGAGCCATCGGGATGGCGCCAAAGTCCACTTGGGCACCCGCCCG
ACCGAGAAGCAATACGAGACCCTGGAGAACCAGCTGGCCTTCCTCTGTCAACAGGGTTTTTCGTTGGAGA
ACGCCCTGTATGCCCTGTCCGCCGTGGGACACTTCACCTTGGGCTGCGTGTTGGAGGATCAGGAACATCA
GGTGGCGAAAGAGGAACGGGAGACCCCCACGACGGATTCGATGCCCCCGTTGTTGCGCCAGGCGATCGAA
CTGTTTGACCACCAGGGCGCCGAACCCGCCTTTTTGTTCGGGCTGGAGCTGATCATCTGCGGGCTGGAAA
AGCAACTGAAGTGCGAAAGCGGTTCGTGATAACGCCGAAAACCCCGCTTCGGCGGGGTTTTGCCGCGGTC
TGCGTTGTCGGGAAGATTTAAAATAAAAAAGGGGACCTCTAGGGTCCCCAATTAAATAGTTAACACTAGT
ATTAAAAAAAAAAGCCCCGCGATTGCGGGGCTTTTTTTTTTCGACGGCGAGGGTTCCGACCGCTGCAACT
CCCGGTGCAACCTTGTCCCGGTCTATTCTCTTCACTGCACCAGCTCCAATCTGGTGTGAATGCCCCTCGT
CTGTTCGCGCAGGCGGGGGGCTCTATTCGTTTGTCAGCATCGAAAGTAGCCAGATCAGGGATGCGTTGCA
ACCGCGTATGCCCAGGTCAGAAGAGTCGCACAAGAGTTGCAGACCCCTGGAAAGAAAAATGGCCAGAGGG
CGAAAACACCCTCTGACCAGCGGAGCGGGCGACGGGAATCGAACCCGCGTAGCTAGTTTGGAAGAATGGG
TGTCTGCCGACCACATATATGGGCCGGTCAAGATAGGTTTTTACCCCCTCTCGGCTGCATCCTCTAAGTG
GAAAGAAATTGCAGGTCGTAGAAGCGCGTTGAAGCCTGAGAGTTGCACAGGAGTTGCAACCCGGTAGCCT
TGTTCACGACGAGAGGAGACCTAGTTGGCACGTCGCGGATGGGGATCGCTGAAGACTCAGCGCAGCGGGA
GGATCCAAGCCTCATACGTCAACCCGCAGGACGGTGTGAGGTACTACGCGCTGCAGACCTACGACAACAA
GATGGACGCCGAAGCCTGGCTCGCGGGCGAGAAGCGGCTCATCGAGATGGAGACCTGGACCCCTCCACAG
GACCGGGCGAAGAAGGCAGCCGCCAGCGCCATCACGCTGGAGGAGTACACCCGGAAGTGGCTCGTGGAGC
GCGACCTCGCAGACGGCACCAGGGATCTGTACAGCGGGCACGCGGAGCGCCGCATCTACCCGGTGCTAGG
TGAAGTGGCGGTCACAGAGATGACGCCAGCTCTGGTGCGTGCGTGGTGGGCCGGGATGGGTAGGAAGCAC
CCGACTGCCCGCCGGCATGCCTACAACGTCCTCCGGGCGGTGATGAACACAGCGGTCGAGGACAAGCTGA
TCGCAGAGAACCCGTGCCGGATCGAGCAGAAGGCAGCCGATGAGCGCGACGTAGAGGCGCTGACGCCTGA
GGAGCTGGACATCGTCGCCGCTGAGATCTTCGTGCACTACCGGATCGCGGCATACATCCTGGCGTGGACG
AGCCTCCGGTTCGGAGAGCTGATCGAGCTTCGCCGCAAGGACATCGTGGACGACGGCATGACGATGAAGC
TCCGGGTGCGCCGTGGCGCTTCCCGCGTGGGGAACAAGATCGTCGTTGGCAACGCCAAGACCGTCCGGTC
GAAGCGTCCTGTGACGGTTCCGCCTCACGTCGCGGAGATGATCCGAGCGCACATGAAGGACCGTACGAAG
ATGAACAAGGGCCCCGAGGCATTCCTGGTGACCACGACGCAGGGCAACCGGCTGTCGAAGTCCGCGTTCA
CCAAGTCGCTGAAGCGTGGCTACGCCAAGATCGGTCGGCCGGAACTCCGCATCCACGACCTCCGCGCTGT
CGGCGCTACGTTCGCCGCTCAGGCAGGTGCGACGACCAAGGAGCTGATGGCCCGCCTCGGTCACACGACT
CCTAGGATGGCGATGAAGTACCAGATGGCGTCTGAGGCCCGCGACGAGGCTATCGCTGAGGCGATGTCCA
AGCTGGCCAAGACCTCCTGAAACGCAAAAAGCCCCCCTCCCAAGGACACTGAGTCCTAAAGAGGGGGGTT
TCTTGTCAGTACGCGAAGAACCACGCCTGGCCGCGAGCGCCAGCACCGCCGCTCTGTGCGGAGACCTGGG
CACCAGCCCCGCCGCCGCCAGGAGCATTGCCGTTCCCGCCAGCTAGCCACCTGACGTCGGGGGGGGGGGA
AAGCCACGTTGTGTCTCAAAATCTCTGATGTTACATTGCACAAGATAAAAATATATCATCATGAACAATA
AAACTGTCTGCTTACATAAACAGTAATACAAGGGGTGTTATGAGCCATATTCAACGGGAAACGTCTTGCT
CGAGGCCGCGATTAAATTCCAACATGGATGCTGATTTATATGGGTATAAATGGGCTCGCGATAATGTCGG
GCAATCAGGTGCGACAATCTATCGCTTGTATGGGAAGCCCCATGCGCCAGAGTTGTTTCTGAAACATGGC
AAAGGTAGCGTTGCCAATGATGTTACAGATGAGATGGTCAGACTAAACTGGCTGACGGAATTTATGCCTC
TTCCGACCATCAAGCATTTTATCCGTACTCCTGATGATGCATGGTTACTCACCACTGCGATCCCCGGGAA
AACAGCATTCCAGGTATTAGAAGAATATCCTGATTCAGGTGAAAATATTGTTGATGCGCTGGCAGTGTTC
CTGCGCCGGTTGCATTCGATTCCTGTTTGTAATTGTCCTTTTAACAGCGATCGCGTATTTCGCCTCGCTC
AGGCGCAATCACGAATGAATAACGGTTTGGTTGATGCGAGTGATTTTGATGACGAGCGTAATGGCTGGCC
TGTTGAACAAGTCTGGAAAGAAATGCATAATCTTTTGCCATTCTCACCGGATTCAGTCGTCACTCATGGT
GATTTCTCACTTGATAACCTTATTTTTGACGAGGGGAAATTAATAGGTTGTATTGATGTTGGACGAGTCG
GAATCGCAGACCGATACCAGGATCTTGCCATCCTATGGAACTGCCTCGGTGAGTTTTCTCCTTCATTACA
GAAACGGCTTTTTCAAAAATATGGTATTGATAATCCTGATATGAATAAATTGCAGTTTCATTTGATGCTC
GATGAGTTTTTCTAATCAGAATTGGTTAATTGGTTGTAACACTGGCAGAGCATTACGCTGACTTGACGGG
ACGGCGGCTTTGTTGAATAAATCGAACTTTTGCTGAGTTGAAGGATCAGATCACGCATCTTCCCGACAAC
GCAGACCGTTCCGTGGCAAAGCAAAAGTTCAAAATCACCAACTGGTCCACCTACAACAAAGCTCTCACCA
ACCGTGGCTCCCTCACGATATC
Features (pLannotate 1.2.2; 14 found; start..end, strand, type, name):
      4..53      +  terminator     rrnB T1 terminator (fragment): transcription terminator T1 from the E. coli rrnB gene
    138..155     +  promoter       PLtetO-1 promoter (fragment): modified phage lambda PL promoter with tet operator sites (Lutz and Bujard, 1997)
    205..265     +  misc_RNA       St1 gRNA scaffold (fragment): guide RNA scaffold for the Streptococcus thermophilus CRISPR/Cas9 system (Esvelt et al., 2013)
    497..1085    -  rep_origin     ori: high-copy-number ColE1/pMB1/pBR322/pUC origin of replication
   1133..1182    +  terminator     rrnB T1 terminator (fragment): transcription terminator T1 from the E. coli rrnB gene
   1262..1288    +  promoter       PLtetO-1 promoter (fragment): modified phage lambda PL promoter with tet operator sites (Lutz and Bujard, 1997)
   1298..1319    +  promoter       tight TRE promoter (fragment): Tet-responsive promoter PTight, consisting of seven tet operator sequences followed by the minimal CMV promoter
   1330..4692    +  CDS            cas9-1: CAS9A_STRTD - Also known as csn1. Experimental evidence at protein level: Swiss-Prot protein existence level 1. CRISPR (clustered regularly interspaced short palindromic repeat) is an adaptive immune system that provides protection against mobile genetic elements (viruses, transposable elements and conjugative plasmids). CRISPR clusters contain spacers, sequences complementary to antecedent mobile elements, and target invading nucleic acids. CRISPR clusters are transcribed and processed into CRISPR RNA (crRNA). In type II CRISPR systems correct processing of pre-crRNA requires a trans- encoded
   4796..4823    +  terminator     rrnB T2 terminator: transcription terminator T2 from the E. coli rrnB gene
   4936..5556    +  CDS            tetR: TETR2_ECOLX - Experimental evidence at protein level: Swiss-Prot protein existence level 1. TetR is the repressor of the tetracycline resistance element; its N-terminal region forms a helix-turn-helix structure and binds DNA. Binding of tetracycline to TetR reduces the repressor affinity for the tetracycline resistance gene (tetA) promoter operator sites. From Escherichia coli.
   6185..7297    +  CDS            33: VINT_BPML5 - Also known as int. Protein inferred from homology: Swiss-Prot protein existence level 3. Integrase is necessary for integration of the phage into the host genome by site-specific recombination. From Mycobacterium phage L5 (Mycobacteriophage L5).
   7359..7463    -  CDS            32 (fragment): VG32_BPML5 - Protein predicted: Swiss-Prot protein existence level 4. From Mycobacterium phage L5 (Mycobacteriophage L5).
   7600..8415    +  CDS            KanR: aminoglycoside phosphotransferase; aph(3')-Ia; confers resistance to kanamycin in bacteria or G418 (Geneticin®) in eukaryotes
   8556..8627    +  CDS            TRA2_ECOLX (fragment): Protein predicted: Swiss-Prot protein existence level 4. Required for transposition of transposon Tn903. From Escherichia coli.
