[The description below was written by a language model from this plasmid's Addgene catalogue record and pLannotate feature annotations shown in this document.]
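Description:
PLJR965_Rv2924c is a mycobacterial CRISPR interference (CRISPRi) plasmid built on the PLJR965 backbone and designed to silence the Mycobacterium tuberculosis H37Rv gene Rv2924c. It is an E. coli–mycobacteria integrating vector. A ColE1/pUC-type origin supports propagation in E. coli (the catalogue lists it as low copy, although the annotation describes the origin as a high-copy type), and no mycobacterial replication origin is annotated. Instead, the plasmid carries the mycobacteriophage L5 integrase gene and, according to the stated purpose, the L5 attP site. Together these direct site-specific, single-copy insertion into the mycobacterial chromosome. The attP site itself is not called out in the feature table. A KanR gene, aph(3')-Ia, provides kanamycin selection in both hosts.

The payload has three functional parts. A 22-nt Rv2924c-targeting spacer is fused to the Streptococcus thermophilus (St1) guide RNA scaffold and sits downstream of a promoter with tet operator homology. A roughly 3.4 kb Cas9 coding sequence from S. thermophilus, described in the record as nuclease-dead dCas9, lies behind a second tet operator-containing promoter region. A tetR gene encodes the Tet repressor. TetR keeps both the guide and dCas9 off until a tetracycline-class inducer relieves repression. The dCas9–sgRNA complex then binds the target locus and blocks transcription rather than cutting the DNA. rrnB T1 and T2 terminators insulate the expression units from one another.

The construct is intended for inducible, titratable knockdown of Rv2924c in M. tuberculosis, for example to probe the gene's essentiality or function. The record does not state the function of the gene or the restriction sites used to clone the spacer.
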