Addgene plasmid #241233: PLJR965_Rv2924c
Purpose: CRISPRi gene silencing plasmid with sgRNA (Rv2924c) dCas9 TetR and KanR L5 Int attP for M. tuberculosis
Depositing lab: Kyu Rhee. Depositing organization: Cornell University.
Backbone
  Vector backbone: PLJR965
  Vector type: Bacterial Expression
Growth in bacteria
  Bacterial resistance: Kanamycin, 50 μg/mL
  Growth temperature: 37°C
  Growth strain: DH5alpha
  Copy number: Low Copy
Gene/Insert
  Gene/Insert name: Rv2924c sgRNA (alt name: dcas9 TetR)
  gRNA/shRNA sequence: ATCCAGCAGCTGGCGCTTGAGT
  Species: Mycobacterium tuberculosis (H37Rv)
  Insert size (bp): 22
  Mutation: WT
  Cloning method: Restriction Enzyme; 5′ cloning site Unknown (unknown if destroyed); 3′ cloning site Unknown (unknown if destroyed)
Terms and licenses: Academic/Nonprofit Terms; Industry Terms: Not Available to Industry
How to cite: PLJR965_Rv2924c was a gift from Kyu Rhee (Addgene plasmid # 241233 ; http://n2t.net/addgene:241233 ; RRID:Addgene_241233)
